Addgene plasmid #239197: Sc PCNA-pET(11a)
Purpose: Overexpress Sc PCNA in E. coli
Depositing lab: Michael O'Donnell. Depositing organization: Rockefeller University.
Backbone
  Vector backbone: pET11a
  Vector type: Bacterial Expression
Growth in bacteria
  Bacterial resistance: Ampicillin, 100 μg/mL
  Growth temperature: 37°C
  Growth strain: DH5alpha
  Copy number: Low Copy
Gene/Insert
  Gene/Insert name: PCNA
  Species: S. cerevisiae (budding yeast)
  Cloning method: Restriction Enzyme; 5′ cloning site Unknown (unknown if destroyed)
Terms and licenses: Academic/Nonprofit Terms; Industry Terms: Not Available to Industry
How to cite: Sc PCNA-pET(11a) was a gift from Michael O'Donnell (Addgene plasmid # 239197 ; http://n2t.net/addgene:239197 ; RRID:Addgene_239197)
