[The description below was written by a language model from this plasmid's Addgene catalogue record and pLannotate feature annotations shown in this document.]
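Description:
Sc PCNA-pET(11a) is a bacterial expression plasmid built on the pET11a backbone for overproducing the Saccharomyces cerevisiae sliding clamp PCNA (the POL30 gene product) in E. coli. The sequenced plasmid is about 6.4 kb. It replicates from a pBR322-type ColE1/pMB1 origin accompanied by the bom mobility region and the rop gene, which holds copy number down, consistent with its low-copy listing. Selection is by ampicillin through the β-lactamase gene and its own promoter. Several fragments of the tetracycline efflux gene and the tet promoter are annotated, but these are non-functional remnants of the pBR322 ancestry interrupted by the expression cassette and lacI.

The payload is a 774-nt POL30 open reading frame placed downstream of a T7 promoter fused to a lac operator, with the efficient phage T7 gene 10 ribosome binding site just upstream of the start codon and a T7 terminator downstream. A plasmid-borne lacI gene with its native promoter supplies repressor, so transcription stays low until IPTG is added in a host that provides T7 RNA polymerase. No affinity or epitope tags are annotated on the coding sequence. A short fragment matching T7 gene 10B-derived sequence lies after the PCNA reading frame, most likely vector residue rather than a fusion partner. The restriction sites used for cloning are not recorded.

PCNA is the processivity factor for DNA polymerase δ and functions in replication and repair. The stated purpose is simply to overexpress the yeast protein in E. coli, presumably as a source of recombinant clamp for biochemical work, although the record does not describe specific downstream applications.
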