Features (pLannotate 1.2.2; 19 found; start..end, strand, type, name):
    531..1119    +  rep_origin     ori: high-copy-number ColE1/pMB1/pBR322/pUC origin of replication
   1305..1444    -  misc_feature   bom: basis of mobility region from pBR322
   1546..1737    -  CDS            rop: Rop protein, which maintains plasmids at low copy number; rop
   1754..2134    +  CDS            YPB1_ECOLX: Protein predicted: Swiss-Prot protein existence level 4. From Escherichia coli.
   2376..3000    -  CDS            TcR (fragment): tetracycline efflux protein; tet; confers resistance to tetracycline
   3015..3036    -  protein_bind   CAP binding site: CAP binding activates transcription in the presence of cAMP. E. coli catabolite activator protein
   3049..4131    -  CDS            lacI: lac repressor; lacI; The lac repressor binds to the lac operator to inhibit transcription in E. coli. This inhibition can be relieved by adding lactose or isopropyl-β-D-thiogalactopyranoside (IPTG).
   4132..4209    -  promoter       lacI promoter: lacI
   4217..4496    -  CDS            TcR (fragment): tetracycline efflux protein; tet; confers resistance to tetracycline
   4518..4536    +  promoter       T7 promoter: promoter for bacteriophage T7 RNA polymerase
   4537..4561    +  protein_bind   lac operator: The lac repressor binds to the lac operator to inhibit transcription in E. coli. This inhibition can be relieved by adding lactose or isopropyl-β-D-thiogalactopyranoside (IPTG). lac repressor encoded by lacI
   4576..4598    +  RBS            RBS: efficient ribosome binding site from bacteriophage T7 gene 10 (Olins and Rangwala, 1989)
   4606..5379    +  CDS            POL30: PCNA_YEAST - Experimental evidence at protein level: Swiss-Prot protein existence level 1. This protein is an auxiliary protein of DNA polymerase delta and is involved in the control of eukaryotic DNA replication by increasing the polymerase's processibility during elongation of the leading strand. Involved in DNA repair. From Saccharomyces cerevisiae (strain ATCC 204508 / S288c) (Baker's yeast).
   5395..5444    +  CDS            SET1 (fragment): solubility-enhancement tag derived from T7 phage gene 10B
   5452..5499    +  terminator     T7 terminator: transcription terminator for bacteriophage T7 RNA polymerase
   5522..5626    -  CDS            TcR (fragment): tetracycline efflux protein; tet; confers resistance to tetracycline
   5674..5702    -  promoter       tet promoter: E. coli promoter for tetracycline efflux protein gene
   5815..5919    +  promoter       AmpR promoter: bla
   5920..360     +  CDS            AmpR (across the origin): β-lactamase; bla; confers resistance to ampicillin, carbenicillin, and related antibiotics
>Addgene plasmid #239197 | Sc PCNA-pET(11a) | addgene full sequence | sequence record 474410 | Addgene NGS Result
AATGAAGCCATACCAAACGACGAGCGTGACACCACGATGCCTGCAGCAATGGCAACAACGTTGCGCAAAC
TATTAACTGGCGAACTACTTACTCTAGCTTCCCGGCAACAATTAATAGACTGGATGGAGGCGGATAAAGT
TGCAGGACCACTTCTGCGCTCGGCCCTTCCGGCTGGCTGGTTTATTGCTGATAAATCTGGAGCCGGTGAG
CGTGGGTCTCGCGGTATCATTGCAGCACTGGGGCCAGATGGTAAGCCCTCCCGTATCGTAGTTATCTACA
CGACGGGGAGTCAGGCAACTATGGATGAACGAAATAGACAGATCGCTGAGATAGGTGCCTCACTGATTAA
GCATTGGTAACTGTCAGACCAAGTTTACTCATATATACTTTAGATTGATTTAAAACTTCATTTTTAATTT
AAAAGGATCTAGGTGAAGATCCTTTTTGATAATCTCATGACCAAAATCCCTTAACGTGAGTTTTCGTTCC
ACTGAGCGTCAGACCCCGTAGAAAAGATCAAAGGATCTTCTTGAGATCCTTTTTTTCTGCGCGTAATCTG
CTGCTTGCAAACAAAAAAACCACCGCTACCAGCGGTGGTTTGTTTGCCGGATCAAGAGCTACCAACTCTT
TTTCCGAAGGTAACTGGCTTCAGCAGAGCGCAGATACCAAATACTGTCCTTCTAGTGTAGCCGTAGTTAG
GCCACCACTTCAAGAACTCTGTAGCACCGCCTACATACCTCGCTCTGCTAATCCTGTTACCAGTGGCTGC
TGCCAGTGGCGATAAGTCGTGTCTTACCGGGTTGGACTCAAGACGATAGTTACCGGATAAGGCGCAGCGG
TCGGGCTGAACGGGGGGTTCGTGCACACAGCCCAGCTTGGAGCGAACGACCTACACCGAACTGAGATACC
TACAGCGTGAGCTATGAGAAAGCGCCACGCTTCCCGAAGGGAGAAAGGCGGACAGGTATCCGGTAAGCGG
CAGGGTCGGAACAGGAGAGCGCACGAGGGAGCTTCCAGGGGGAAACGCCTGGTATCTTTATAGTCCTGTC
GGGTTTCGCCACCTCTGACTTGAGCGTCGATTTTTGTGATGCTCGTCAGGGGGGCGGAGCCTATGGAAAA
ACGCCAGCAACGCGGCCTTTTTACGGTTCCTGGCCTTTTGCTGGCCTTTTGCTCACATGTTCTTTCCTGC
GTTATCCCCTGATTCTGTGGATAACCGTATTACCGCCTTTGAGTGAGCTGATACCGCTCGCCGCAGCCGA
ACGACCGAGCGCAGCGAGTCAGTGAGCGAGGAAGCGGAAGAGCGCCTGATGCGGTATTTTCTCCTTACGC
ATCTGTGCGGTATTTCACACCGCAATGGTGCACTCTCAGTACAATCTGCTCTGATGCCGCATAGTTAAGC
CAGTATACACTCCGCTATCGCTACGTGACTGGGTCATGGCTGCGCCCCGACACCCGCCAACACCCGCTGA
CGCGCCCTGACGGGCTTGTCTGCTCCCGGCATCCGCTTACAGACAAGCTGTGACCGTCTCCGGGAGCTGC
ATGTGTCAGAGGTTTTCACCGTCATCACCGAAACGCGCGAGGCAGCTGCGGTAAAGCTCATCAGCGTGGT
CGTGAAGCGATTCACAGATGTCTGCCTGTTCATCCGCGTCCAGCTCGTTGAGTTTCTCCAGAAGCGTTAA
TGTCTGGCTTCTGATAAAGCGGGCCATGTTAAGGGCGGTTTTTTCCTGTTTGGTCACTGATGCCTCCGTG
TAAGGGGGATTTCTGTTCATGGGGGTAATGATACCGATGAAACGAGAGAGGATGCTCACGATACGGGTTA
CTGATGATGAACATGCCCGGTTACTGGAACGTTGTGAGGGTAAACAACTGGCGGTATGGATGCGGCGGGA
CCAGAGAAAAATCACTCAGGGTCAATGCCAGCGCTTCGTTAATACAGATGTAGGTGTTCCACAGGGTAGC
CAGCAGCATCCTGCGATGCAGATCCGGAACATAATGGTGCAGGGCGCTGACTTCCGCGTTTCCAGACTTT
ACGAAACACGGAAACCGAAGACCATTCATGTTGTTGCTCAGGTCGCAGACGTTTTGCAGCAGCAGTCGCT
TCACGTTCGCTCGCGTATCGGTGATTCATTCTGCTAACCAGTAAGGCAACCCCGCCAGCCTAGCCGGGTC
CTCAACGACAGGAGCACGATCATGCGCACCCGTGGCCAGGACCCAACGCTGCCCGAGATGCGCCGCGTGC
GGCTGCTGGAGATGGCGGACGCGATGGATATGTTCTGCCAAGGGTTGGTTTGCGCATTCACAGTTCTCCG
CAAGAATTGATTGGCTCCAATTCTTGGAGTGGTGAATCCGTTAGCGAGGTGCCGCCGGCTTCCATTCAGG
TCGAGGTGGCCCGGCTCCATGCACCGCGACGCAACGCGGGGAGGCAGACAAGGTATAGGGCGGCGCCTAC
AATCCATGCCAACCCGTTCCATGTGCTCGCCGAGGCGGCATAAATCGCCGTGACGATCAGCGGTCCAATG
ATCGAAGTTAGGCTGGTAAGAGCCGCGAGCGATCCTTGAAGCTGTCCCTGATGGTCGTCATCTACCTGCC
TGGACAGCATGGCCTGCAACGCGGGCATCCCGATGCCGCCGGAAGCGAGAAGAATCATAATGGGGAAGGC
CATCCAGCCTCGCGTCGCGAACGCCAGCAAGACGTAGCCCAGCGCGTCGGCCGCCATGCCGGCGATAATG
GCCTGCTTCTCGCCGAAACGTTTGGTGGCGGGACCAGTGACGAAGGCTTGAGCGAGGGCGTGCAAGATTC
CGAATACCGCAAGCGACAGGCCGATCATCGTCGCGCTCCAGCGAAAGCGGTCCTCGCCGAAAATGACCCA
GAGCGCTGCCGGCACCTGTCCTACGAGTTGCATGATAAAGAAGACAGTCATAAGTGCGGCGACGATAGTC
ATGCCCCGCGCCCACCGGAAGGAGCTGACTGGGTTGAAGGCTCTCAAGGGCATCGGTCGAGATCCCGGTG
CCTAATGAGTGAGCTAACTTACATTAATTGCGTTGCGCTCACTGCCCGCTTTCCAGTCGGGAAACCTGTC
GTGCCAGCTGCATTAATGAATCGGCCAACGCGCGGGGAGAGGCGGTTTGCGTATTGGGCGCCAGGGTGGT
TTTTCTTTTCACCAGTGAGACGGGCAACAGCTGATTGCCCTTCACCGCCTGGCCCTGAGAGAGTTGCAGC
AAGCGGTCCACGCTGGTTTGCCCCAGCAGGCGAAAATCCTGTTTGATGGTGGTTAACGGCGGGATATAAC
ATGAGCTGTCTTCGGTATCGTCGTATCCCACTACCGAGATATCCGCACCAACGCGCAGCCCGGACTCGGT
AATGGCGCGCATTGCGCCCAGCGCCATCTGATCGTTGGCAACCAGCATCGCAGTGGGAACGATGCCCTCA
TTCAGCATTTGCATGGTTTGTTGAAAACCGGACATGGCACTCCAGTCGCCTTCCCGTTCCGCTATCGGCT
GAATTTGATTGCGAGTGAGATATTTATGCCAGCCAGCCAGACGCAGACGCGCCGAGACAGAACTTAATGG
GCCCGCTAACAGCGCGATTTGCTGGTGACCCAATGCGACCAGATGCTCCACGCCCAGTCGCGTACCGTCT
TCATGGGAGAAAATAATACTGTTGATGGGTGTCTGGTCAGAGACATCAAGAAATAACGCCGGAACATTAG
TGCAGGCAGCTTCCACAGCAATGGCATCCTGGTCATCCAGCGGATAGTTAATGATCAGCCCACTGACGCG
TTGCGCGAGAAGATTGTGCACCGCCGCTTTACAGGCTTCGACGCCGCTTCGTTCTACCATCGACACCACC
ACGCTGGCACCCAGTTGATCGGCGCGAGATTTAATCGCCGCGACAATTTGCGACGGCGCGTGCAGGGCCA
GACTGGAGGTGGCAACGCCAATCAGCAACGACTGTTTGCCCGCCAGTTGTTGTGCCACGCGGTTGGGAAT
GTAATTCAGCTCCGCCATCGCCGCTTCCACTTTTTCCCGCGTTTTCGCAGAAACGTGGCTGGCCTGGTTC
ACCACGCGGGAAACGGTCTGATAAGAGACACCGGCATACTCTGCGACATCGTATAACGTTACTGGTTTCA
CATTCACCACCCTGAATTGACTCTCTTCCGGGCGCTATCATGCCATACCGCGAAAGGTTTTGCGCCATTC
GATGGTGTCCGGGATCTCGACGCTCTCCCTTATGCGACTCCTGCATTAGGAAGCAGCCCAGTAGTAGGTT
GAGGCCGTTGAGCACCGCCGCCGCAAGGAATGGTGCATGCAAGGAGATGGCGCCCAACAGTCCCCCGGCC
ACGGGGCCTGCCACCATACCCACGCCGAAACAAGCGCTCATGAGCCCGAAGTGGCGAGCCCGATCTTCCC
CATCGGTGATGTCGGCGATATAGGCGCCAGCAACCGCACCTGTGGCGCCGGTGATGCCGGCCACGATGCG
TCCGGCGTAGAGGATCGAGATCTCGATCCCGCGAAATTAATACGACTCACTATAGGGGAATTGTGAGCGG
ATAACAATTCCCCTCTAGAAATAATTTTGTTTAACTTTAAGAAGGAGATATACATATGTTAGAAGCAAAA
TTTGAAGAAGCATCCCTTTTCAAGAGAATAATTGATGGTTTCAAAGATTGTGTCCAGTTGGTCAATTTCC
AATGTAAAGAAGATGGTATCATTGCACAAGCTGTCGATGACTCAAGAGTTCTATTGGTCTCCTTGGAAAT
AGGTGTCGAAGCCTTCCAAGAATATAGATGTGACCATCCTGTTACGTTAGGTATGGATCTAACCTCACTA
AGTAAAATCCTACGTTGTGGTAACAACACCGATACATTAACACTAATTGCTGACAACACACCGGATTCCA
TCATCTTATTATTTGAGGATACCAAGAAAGACCGTATAGCCGAATACTCTCTGAAATTGATGGATATCGA
TGCTGATTTCTTAAAGATTGAAGAATTACAGTACGACTCCACCCTGTCATTGCCATCTTCCGAATTCTCT
AAAATTGTTCGTGACTTGTCCCAATTGAGTGATTCTATTAATATCATGATCACCAAAGAAACAATAAAGT
TTGTAGCTGACGGTGATATCGGATCAGGTTCAGTCATAATAAAACCATTCGTGGATATGGAACATCCTGA
AACAAGCATCAAACTTGAAATGGATCAACCTGTCGACTTGACGTTCGGAGCTAAATATTTATTGGACATC
ATTAAGGGCTCCTCCCTTTCTGATAGAGTTGGTATCAGGCTCTCCAGCGAAGCTCCTGCTTTATTCCAAT
TTGATTTGAAGAGTGGGTTCCTACAGTTTTTCTTGGCTCCTAAATTTAATGACGAAGAATAAAGCTTGGA
TCCGGCTGCTAACAAAGCCCGAAAGGAAGCTGAGTTGGCTGCTGCCACCGCTGAGCAATAACTAGCATAA
CCCCTTGGGGCCTCTAAACGGGTCTTGAGGGGTTTTTTGCTGAAAGGAGGAACTATATCCGGATATCCCG
CAAGAGGCCCGGCAGTACCGGCATAACCAAGCCTATGCCTACAGCATCCAGGGTGACGGTGCCGAGGATG
ACGATGAGCGCATTGTTAGATTTCATACACGGTGCCTGACTGCGTTAGCAATTTAACTGTGATAAACTAC
CGCATTAAAGCTTATCGATGATAAGCTGTCAAACATGAGAATTCTTGAAGACGAAAGGGCCTCGTGATAC
GCCTATTTTTATAGGTTAATGTCATGATAATAATGGTTTCTTAGACGTCAGGTGGCACTTTTCGGGGAAA
TGTGCGCGGAACCCCTATTTGTTTATTTTTCTAAATACATTCAAATATGTATCCGCTCATGAGACAATAA
CCCTGATAAATGCTTCAATAATATTGAAAAAGGAAGAGTATGAGTATTCAACATTTCCGTGTCGCCCTTA
TTCCCTTTTTTGCGGCATTTTGCCTTCCTGTTTTTGCTCACCCAGAAACGCTGGTGAAAGTAAAAGATGC
TGAAGATCAGTTGGGTGCACGAGTGGGTTACATCGAACTGGATCTCAACAGCGGTAAGATCCTTGAGAGT
TTTCGCCCCGAAGAACGTTTTCCAATGATGAGCACTTTTAAAGTTCTGCTATGTGGCGCGGTATTATCCC
GTGTTGACGCCGGGCAAGAGCAACTCGGTCGCCGCATACACTATTCTCAGAATGACTTGGTTGAGTACTC
ACCAGTCACAGAAAAGCATCTTACGGATGGCATGACAGTAAGAGAATTATGCAGTGCTGCCATAACCATG
AGTGATAACACTGCGGCCAACTTACTTCTGACAACGATCGGAGGACCGAAGGAGCTAACCGCTTTTTTGC
ACAACATGGGGGATCATGTAACTCGCCTTGATCGTTGGGAACCGGAGCTG
